>Addgene plasmid #73038 | pCDH-CMV-Nluc | depositor full sequence | sequence record 136036 | pCDH-CMV-Nluc sequence 6726 bps
ACGCGTGTAGTCTTATGCAATACTCTTGTAGTCTTGCAACATGGTAACGATGAGTTAGCAACATGCCTTA
CAAGGAGAGAAAAAGCACCGTGCATGCCGATTGGTGGAAGTAAGGTGGTACGATCGTGCCTTATTAGGAA
GGCAACAGACGGGTCTGACATGGATTGGACGAACCACTGAATTGCCGCATTGCAGAGATATTGTATTTAA
GTGCCTAGCTCGATACAATAAACGGGTCTCTCTGGTTAGACCAGATCTGAGCCTGGGAGCTCTCTGGCTA
ACTAGGGAACCCACTGCTTAAGCCTCAATAAAGCTTGCCTTGAGTGCTTCAAGTAGTGTGTGCCCGTCTG
TTGTGTGACTCTGGTAACTAGAGATCCCTCAGACCCTTTTAGTCAGTGTGGAAAATCTCTAGCAGTGGCG
CCCGAACAGGGACCTGAAAGCGAAAGGGAAACCAGAGCTCTCTCGACGCAGGACTCGGCTTGCTGAAGCG
CGCACGGCAAGAGGCGAGGGGCGGCGACTGGTGAGTACGCCAAAAATTTTGACTAGCGGAGGCTAGAAGG
AGAGAGATGGGTGCGAGAGCGTCAGTATTAAGCGGGGGAGAATTAGATCGCGATGGGAAAAAATTCGGTT
AAGGCCAGGGGGAAAGAAAAAATATAAATTAAAACATATAGTATGGGCAAGCAGGGAGCTAGAACGATTC
GCAGTTAATCCTGGCCTGTTAGAAACATCAGAAGGCTGTAGACAAATACTGGGACAGCTACAACCATCCC
TTCAGACAGGATCAGAAGAACTTAGATCATTATATAATACAGTAGCAACCCTCTATTGTGTGCATCAAAG
GATAGAGATAAAAGACACCAAGGAAGCTTTAGACAAGATAGAGGAAGAGCAAAACAAAAGTAAGACCACC
GCACAGCAAGCGGCCACTGATCTTCAGACCTGGAGGAGGAGATATGAGGGACAATTGGAGAAGTGAATTA
TATAAATATAAAGTAGTAAAAATTGAACCATTAGGAGTAGCACCCACCAAGGCAAAGAGAAGAGTGGTGC
AGAGAGAAAAAAGAGCAGTGGGAATAGGAGCTTTGTTCCTTGGGTTCTTGGGAGCAGCAGGAAGCACTAT
GGGCGCAGCCTCAATGACGCTGACGGTACAGGCCAGACAATTATTGTCTGGTATAGTGCAGCAGCAGAAC
AATTTGCTGAGGGCTATTGAGGCGCAACAGCATCTGTTGCAACTCACAGTCTGGGGCATCAAGCAGCTCC
AGGCAAGAATCCTGGCTGTGGAAAGATACCTAAAGGATCAACAGCTCCTGGGGATTTGGGGTTGCTCTGG
AAAACTCATTTGCACCACTGCTGTGCCTTGGAATGCTAGTTGGAGTAATAAATCTCTGGAACAGATTGGA
ATCACACGACCTGGATGGAGTGGGACAGAGAAATTAACAATTACACAAGCTTAATACACTCCTTAATTGA
AGAATCGCAAAACCAGCAAGAAAAGAATGAACAAGAATTATTGGAATTAGATAAATGGGCAAGTTTGTGG
AATTGGTTTAACATAACAAATTGGCTGTGGTATATAAAATTATTCATAATGATAGTAGGAGGCTTGGTAG
GTTTAAGAATAGTTTTTGCTGTACTTTCTATAGTGAATAGAGTTAGGCAGGGATATTCACCATTATCGTT
TCAGACCCACCTCCCAACCCCGAGGGGACCCGACAGGCCCGAAGGAATAGAAGAAGAAGGTGGAGAGAGA
GACAGAGACAGATCCATTCGATTAGTGAACGGATCTCGACGGTTAACTTTTAAAAGAAAAGGGGGGATTG
GGGGGTACAGTGCAGGGGAAAGAATAGTAGACATAATAGCAACAGACATACAAACTAAAGAATTACAAAA
ACAAATTACAAAAATTCAAAATTTTATCGATACTAGTATTATGCCCAGTACATGACCTTATGGGACTTTC
CTACTTGGCAGTACATCTACGTATTAGTCATCGCTATTACCATGGTGATGCGGTTTTGGCAGTACATCAA
TGGGCGTGGATAGCGGTTTGACTCACGGGGATTTCCAAGTCTCCACCCCATTGACGTCAATGGGAGTTTG
TTTTGGCACCAAAATCAACGGGACTTTCCAAAATGTCGTAACAACTCCGCCCCATTGACGCAAATGGGCG
GTAGGCGTGTACGGTGGGAGGTTTATATAAGCAGAGCTCGTTTAGTGAACCGTCAGATCGCCTGGAGACG
CCATCCACGCTGTTTTGACCTCCATAGAAGATTCTAGAGCTAGGGATCCACCATGGTCTTCACACTCGAA
GATTTCGTTGGGGACTGGCGACAGACAGCCGGCTACAACCTGGACCAAGTCCTTGAACAGGGAGGTGTGT
CCAGTTTGTTTCAGAATCTCGGGGTGTCCGTAACTCCGATCCAAAGGATTGTCCTGAGCGGTGAAAATGG
GCTGAAGATCGACATCCATGTCATCATCCCGTATGAAGGTCTGAGCGGCGACCAAATGGGCCAGATCGAA
AAAATTTTTAAGGTGGTGTACCCTGTGGATGATCATCACTTTAAGGTGATCCTGCACTATGGCACACTGG
TAATCGACGGGGTTACGCCGAACATGATCGACTATTTCGGACGGCCGTATGAAGGCATCGCCGTGTTCGA
CGGCAAAAAGATCACTGTAACAGGGACCCTGTGGAACGGCAACAAAATTATCGACGAGCGCCTGATCAAC
CCCGACGGCTCCCTGCTGTTCCGAGTAACCATCAACGGAGTGACCGGCTGGCGGCTGTGCGAACGCATTC
TGGCGTAAGAATTCGTCGACAATCAACCTCTGGATTACAAAATTTGTGAAAGATTGACTGGTATTCTTAA
CTATGTTGCTCCTTTTACGCTATGTGGATACGCTGCTTTAATGCCTTTGTATCATGCTATTGCTTCCCGT
ATGGCTTTCATTTTCTCCTCCTTGTATAAATCCTGGTTGCTGTCTCTTTATGAGGAGTTGTGGCCCGTTG
TCAGGCAACGTGGCGTGGTGTGCACTGTGTTTGCTGACGCAACCCCCACTGGTTGGGGCATTGCCACCAC
CTGTCAGCTCCTTTCCGGGACTTTCGCTTTCCCCCTCCCTATTGCCACGGCGGAACTCATCGCCGCCTGC
CTTGCCCGCTGCTGGACAGGGGCTCGGCTGTTGGGCACTGACAATTCCGTGGTGTTGTCGGGGAAATCAT
CGTCCTTTCCTTGGCTGCTCGCCTGTGTTGCCACCTGGATTCTGCGCGGGACGTCCTTCTGCTACGTCCC
TTCGGCCCTCAATCCAGCGGACCTTCCTTCCCGCGGCCTGCTGCCGGCTCTGCGGCCTCTTCCGCGTCTT
CGCCTTCGCCCTCAGACGAGTCGGATCTCCCTTTGGGCCGCCTCCCCGCCTGGTACCTTTAAGACCAATG
ACTTACAAGGCAGCTGTAGATCTTAGCCACTTTTTAAAAGAAAAGGGGGGACTGGAAGGGCTAATTCACT
CCCAACGAAAATAAGATCTGCTTTTTGCTTGTACTGGGTCTCTCTGGTTAGACCAGATCTGAGCCTGGGA
GCTCTCTGGCTAACTAGGGAACCCACTGCTTAAGCCTCAATAAAGCTTGCCTTGAGTGCTTCAAGTAGTG
TGTGCCCGTCTGTTGTGTGACTCTGGTAACTAGAGATCCCTCAGACCCTTTTAGTCAGTGTGGAAAATCT
CTAGCAGTAGTAGTTCATGTCATCTTATTATTCAGTATTTATAACTTGCAAAGAAATGAATATCAGAGAG
TGAGAGGAACTTGTTTATTGCAGCTTATAATGGTTACAAATAAAGCAATAGCATCACAAATTTCACAAAT
AAAGCATTTTTTTCACTGCATTCTAGTTGTGGTTTGTCCAAACTCATCAATGTATCTTATCATGTCTGGC
TCTAGCTATCCCGCCCCTAACTCCGCCCAGTTCCGCCCATTCTCCGCCCCATGGCTGACTAATTTTTTTT
ATTTATGCAGAGGCCGAGGCCGCCTCGGCCTCTGAGCTATTCCAGAAGTAGTGAGGAGGCTTTTTTGGAG
GCCTAGACTTTTGCAGAGACGGCCCAAATTCGTAATCATGGTCATAGCTGTTTCCTGTGTGAAATTGTTA
TCCGCTCACAATTCCACACAACATACGAGCCGGAAGCATAAAGTGTAAAGCCTGGGGTGCCTAATGAGTG
AGCTAACTCACATTAATTGCGTTGCGCTCACTGCCCGCTTTCCAGTCGGGAAACCTGTCGTGCCAGCTGC
ATTAATGAATCGGCCAACGCGCGGGGAGAGGCGGTTTGCGTATTGGGCGCTCTTCCGCTTCCTCGCTCAC
TGACTCGCTGCGCTCGGTCGTTCGGCTGCGGCGAGCGGTATCAGCTCACTCAAAGGCGGTAATACGGTTA
TCCACAGAATCAGGGGATAACGCAGGAAAGAACATGTGAGCAAAAGGCCAGCAAAAGGCCAGGAACCGTA
AAAAGGCCGCGTTGCTGGCGTTTTTCCATAGGCTCCGCCCCCCTGACGAGCATCACAAAAATCGACGCTC
AAGTCAGAGGTGGCGAAACCCGACAGGACTATAAAGATACCAGGCGTTTCCCCCTGGAAGCTCCCTCGTG
CGCTCTCCTGTTCCGACCCTGCCGCTTACCGGATACCTGTCCGCCTTTCTCCCTTCGGGAAGCGTGGCGC
TTTCTCATAGCTCACGCTGTAGGTATCTCAGTTCGGTGTAGGTCGTTCGCTCCAAGCTGGGCTGTGTGCA
CGAACCCCCCGTTCAGCCCGACCGCTGCGCCTTATCCGGTAACTATCGTCTTGAGTCCAACCCGGTAAGA
CACGACTTATCGCCACTGGCAGCAGCCACTGGTAACAGGATTAGCAGAGCGAGGTATGTAGGCGGTGCTA
CAGAGTTCTTGAAGTGGTGGCCTAACTACGGCTACACTAGAAGGACAGTATTTGGTATCTGCGCTCTGCT
GAAGCCAGTTACCTTCGGAAAAAGAGTTGGTAGCTCTTGATCCGGCAAACAAACCACCGCTGGTAGCGGT
GGTTTTTTTGTTTGCAAGCAGCAGATTACGCGCAGAAAAAAAGGATCTCAAGAAGATCCTTTGATCTTTT
CTACGGGGTCTGACGCTCAGTGGAACGAAAACTCACGTTAAGGGATTTTGGTCATGAGATTATCAAAAAG
GATCTTCACCTAGATCCTTTTAAATTAAAAATGAAGTTTTAAATCAATCTAAAGTATATATGAGTAAACT
TGGTCTGACAGTTACCAATGCTTAATCAGTGAGGCACCTATCTCAGCGATCTGTCTATTTCGTTCATCCA
TAGTTGCCTGACTCCCCGTCGTGTAGATAACTACGATACGGGAGGGCTTACCATCTGGCCCCAGTGCTGC
AATGATACCGCGAGACCCACGCTCACCGGCTCCAGATTTATCAGCAATAAACCAGCCAGCCGGAAGGGCC
GAGCGCAGAAGTGGTCCTGCAACTTTATCCGCCTCCATCCAGTCTATTAATTGTTGCCGGGAAGCTAGAG
TAAGTAGTTCGCCAGTTAATAGTTTGCGCAACGTTGTTGCCATTGCTACAGGCATCGTGGTGTCACGCTC
GTCGTTTGGTATGGCTTCATTCAGCTCCGGTTCCCAACGATCAAGGCGAGTTACATGATCCCCCATGTTG
TGCAAAAAAGCGGTTAGCTCCTTCGGTCCTCCGATCGTTGTCAGAAGTAAGTTGGCCGCAGTGTTATCAC
TCATGGTTATGGCAGCACTGCATAATTCTCTTACTGTCATGCCATCCGTAAGATGCTTTTCTGTGACTGG
TGAGTACTCAACCAAGTCATTCTGAGAATAGTGTATGCGGCGACCGAGTTGCTCTTGCCCGGCGTCAATA
CGGGATAATACCGCGCCACATAGCAGAACTTTAAAAGTGCTCATCATTGGAAAACGTTCTTCGGGGCGAA
AACTCTCAAGGATCTTACCGCTGTTGAGATCCAGTTCGATGTAACCCACTCGTGCACCCAACTGATCTTC
AGCATCTTTTACTTTCACCAGCGTTTCTGGGTGAGCAAAAACAGGAAGGCAAAATGCCGCAAAAAAGGGA
ATAAGGGCGACACGGAAATGTTGAATACTCATACTCTTCCTTTTTCAATATTATTGAAGCATTTATCAGG
GTTATTGTCTCATGAGCGGATACATATTTGAATGTATTTAGAAAAATAAACAAATAGGGGTTCCGCGCAC
ATTTCCCCGAAAAGTGCCACCTGACGTCTAAGAAACCATTATTATCATGACATTAACCTATAAAAATAGG
CGTATCACGAGGCCCTTTCGTCTCGCGCGTTTCGGTGATGACGGTGAAAACCTCTGACACATGCAGCTCC
CGGAGACGGTCACAGCTTGTCTGTAAGCGGATGCCGGGAGCAGACAAGCCCGTCAGGGCGCGTCAGCGGG
TGTTGGCGGGTGTCGGGGCTGGCTTAACTATGCGGCATCAGAGCAGATTGTACTGAGAGTGCACCATATG
CGGTGTGAAATACCGCACAGATGCGTAAGGAGAAAATACCGCATCAGGCGCCATTCGCCATTCAGGCTGC
GCAACTGTTGGGAAGGGCGATCGGTGCGGGCCTCTTCGCTATTACGCCAGCTGGCGAAAGGGGGATGTGC
TGCAAGGCGATTAAGTTGGGTAACGCCAGGGTTTTCCCAGTCACGACGTTGTAAAACGACGGCCAGTGCC
AAGCTG
Features (pLannotate 1.2.2; 25 found; start..end, strand, type, name):
      6..227     +  promoter       RSV promoter: Rous sarcoma virus enhancer/promoter
    234..414     +  LTR            5' LTR (truncated): truncated 5' long terminal repeat (LTR) from HIV-1
    458..583     +  misc_feature   HIV-1 Ψ: packaging signal of human immunodeficiency virus type 1
    567..905     +  CDS            HIV-1 gag (fragment): gag protein from human immunodeficiency virus 1; gag
   1025..1361    +  ncRNA          RRE: Accession: RF00036 - HIV Rev response element
   1397..1786    +  CDS            env (fragment): ENV_HV1H2 - Experimental evidence at protein level: Swiss-Prot protein existence level 1. [Transmembrane protein gp41]: Acts as a class I viral fusion protein. Under the current model, the protein has at least 3 conformational states: pre-fusion native state, pre-hairpin intermediate state, and post-fusion hairpin state. During fusion of viral and target intracellular membranes, the coiled coil regions (heptad repeats) assume a trimer-of-hairpins structure, positioning the fusion peptide in close proximity to the C-terminal region of the ectodomain. The formation of this structure appears to d
   1798..1915    +  misc_feature   cPPT/CTS: central polypurine tract and central termination sequence of HIV-1
   1928..2004    +  enhancer       CMV enhancer (fragment): human cytomegalovirus immediate early enhancer
   2005..2208    +  promoter       CMV promoter: human cytomegalovirus (CMV) immediate early promoter
   2293..2808    +  CDS            Nluc: NanoLuc® luciferase human codon-optimized
   2821..3409    +  misc_feature   WPRE: woodchuck hepatitis virus posttranscriptional regulatory element
   3404..3511    +  CDS            nef (fragment): NEF_SIVS4 - Experimental evidence at protein level: Swiss-Prot protein existence level 1. Interferes with TCR signaling from the cell membrane. Interacts with CD247/TCRZ (TCR zeta chain) and exert potent down- regulation of cell surface TCR/CD3 complexes. From Simian immunodeficiency virus (isolate F236/smH4) (SIV-sm) (Simian immunodeficiency virus sooty mangabey monkey).
   3536..3716    +  LTR            5' LTR (truncated): truncated 5' long terminal repeat (LTR) from HIV-1
   3788..3909    +  polyA_signal   SV40 poly(A) signal: SV40 polyadenylation signal
   3928..4063    +  rep_origin     SV40 ori: SV40 origin of replication
   4125..4141    -  protein_bind   lac operator: The lac repressor binds to the lac operator to inhibit transcription in E. coli. This inhibition can be relieved by adding lactose or isopropyl-β-D-thiogalactopyranoside (IPTG). lac repressor encoded by lacI
   4149..4179    -  promoter       lac promoter: promoter for the E. coli lac operon
   4194..4215    -  protein_bind   CAP binding site: CAP binding activates transcription in the presence of cAMP. E. coli catabolite activator protein
   4228..4320    -  CDS            lacI (fragment): lac repressor; lacI; The lac repressor binds to the lac operator to inhibit transcription in E. coli. This inhibition can be relieved by adding lactose or isopropyl-β-D-thiogalactopyranoside (IPTG).
   4503..5091    -  rep_origin     ori: high-copy-number ColE1/pMB1/pBR322/pUC origin of replication
   5262..6122    -  CDS            AmpR: β-lactamase; bla; confers resistance to ampicillin, carbenicillin, and related antibiotics
   6123..6227    -  promoter       AmpR promoter: bla
   6322..6357    +  CDS            rop (fragment): Rop protein, which maintains plasmids at low copy number; rop
   6459..6558    +  misc_feature   bom (fragment): basis of mobility region from pBR322
   6564..6718    -  CDS            lacZα (fragment): LacZα fragment of β-galactosidase; lacZ fragment
