[The description below was written by a language model from this plasmid's Addgene catalogue record and pLannotate feature annotations shown in this document.]
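Description:
pCDH-CMV-Nluc is a third-generation-style HIV-1 lentiviral transfer plasmid built on the pCDH-CMV-MCS backbone and used to express the NanoLuc (Nluc) luciferase reporter in mammalian cells, either by direct transfection or after packaging into lentiviral particles. In bacteria it is maintained through a high-copy ColE1/pUC-type origin and selected with ampicillin via the β-lactamase gene. Short remnants of lac, rop, bom and lacZα sequences in the backbone appear to be cloning vestiges with no functional role.

The viral portion begins with an RSV promoter fused to a truncated 5' LTR, which drives Tat-independent production of the genomic RNA in packaging cells. This is followed by the Ψ packaging signal with adjoining gag sequence, the Rev response element within an env fragment for nuclear export of unspliced RNA, and the cPPT/CTS element that aids nuclear import of the provirus. The internal expression cassette consists of the CMV immediate early promoter, with only a fragment of the CMV enhancer annotated, driving a synthetic, human codon-optimized Nluc coding sequence cloned between BamHI and EcoRI sites. A WPRE downstream boosts transcript stability and expression. The cassette is closed by a second truncated LTR (labelled as a 5' LTR by the annotation tool but positioned as the 3' LTR, which suggests a self-inactivating design), followed by an SV40 polyadenylation signal and an SV40 origin.

The record notes a backbone modification replacing a ClaI/SalI fragment with an EF1s promoter and new MCS, but no EF1 element or mammalian selection marker appears in the feature table, so transduced cells would be identified by luciferase activity alone.
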