Addgene plasmid #73038: pCDH-CMV-Nluc
Purpose: Express Nluc reporter
Depositing lab: Kazuhiro Oka. Depositing organization: Baylor College of Medicine.
Backbone
  Vector backbone: pCDH-CMV-MCS
  Backbone manufacturer: Systembio
  Backbone size w/o insert (bp): 6227
  Total vector size (bp): 6726
  Modifications to backbone: ClaI/SalI fragment was replaced with EF1s + new MCS
  Vector type: Mammalian Expression, Lentiviral, Luciferase
Growth in bacteria
  Bacterial resistance: Ampicillin, 100 μg/mL
  Growth temperature: 37°C
  Growth strain: NEB Stable
  Copy number: High Copy
Gene/Insert
  Gene/Insert name: Nluc
  Species: Synthetic
  Insert size (bp): 525
  Promoter: CMV
  Cloning method: Restriction Enzyme; 5′ cloning site BamHI (not destroyed); 3′ cloning site EcoRI (not destroyed)
  Sequencing primers: 5′ GGCACCAAAATCAACGGGAC; 3′ CAACACCACGGAATTGTCAG
Terms and licenses: Academic/Nonprofit Terms; Industry Terms: Not Available to Industry
How to cite: pCDH-CMV-Nluc was a gift from Kazuhiro Oka (Addgene plasmid # 73038 ; http://n2t.net/addgene:73038 ; RRID:Addgene_73038)
