>Addgene plasmid #73038 | pCDH-CMV-Nluc | addgene partial sequence | sequence record 136034 | CMV-F 5'-CGCAAATGGGCGGTAGGCGTG-3'
GTGAACCGTCAGATCGCCTGGAGACGCCATCCACGCTGTTTTGACCTCCATAGAAGATTCTAGAGCTAGG
GATCCACCATGGTCTTCACACTCGAAGATTTCGTTGGGGACTGGCGACAGACAGCCGGCTACAACCTGGA
CCAAGTCCTTGAACAGGGAGGTGTGTCCAGTTTGTTTCAGAATCTCGGGGTGTCCGTAACTCCGATCCAA
AGGATTGTCCTGAGCGGTGAAAATGGGCTGAAGATCGACATCCATGTCATCATCCCGTATGAAGGTCTGA
GCGGCGACCAAATGGGCCAGATCGAAAAAATTTTTAAGGTGGTGTACCCTGTGGATGATCATCACTTTAA
GGTGATCCTGCACTATGGCACACTGGTAATCGACGGGGTTACGCCGAACATGATCGACTATTTCGGACGG
CCGTATGAAGGCATCGCCGTGTTCGACGGCAAAAAGATCACTGTAACAGGGACCCTGTGGAACGGCAACA
AAATTATCGACGAGCGCCTGATCAACCCCGACGGCTCCCTGCTGTTCCGAGTAACCATCAACGGAGTGAC
CGGCTGGCGGCTGTGCGAACGCATTCTGGCGTAAGAATTCGTCGACAATCAACCTCTGGATTACAAAATT
TGTGAAAGATTGACTGGTATTCTTAACTATGTTGCTCCTTTTACGCTATGTGGATACGCTGCTTTAATGC
CTTTGTATCATGCTATTGCTTCCCGTATGGCTTTCATTTTCTCCTCCTTGTATAAATCCTGGTTGCTGTC
TCTTTATGAGGAGTTGTGGC
