>Addgene plasmid #73038 | pCDH-CMV-Nluc | addgene partial sequence | sequence record 136035 | WPRE-R 5'-CATAGCGTAAAAGGAGCAACA-3'
ATTTTGTAATCCAGAGGTTGATTGTCGACGAATTCTTACGCCAGAATGCGTTCGCACAGCCGCCAGCCGG
TCACTCCGTTGATGGTTACTCGGAACAGCAGGGAGCCGTCGGGGTTGATCAGGCGCTCGTCGATAATTTT
GTTGCCGTTCCACAGGGTCCCTGTTACAGTGATCTTTTTGCCGTCGAACACGGCGATGCCTTCATACGGC
CGTCCGAAATAGTCGATCATGTTCGGCGTAACCCCGTCGATTACCAGTGTGCCATAGTGCAGGATCACCT
TAAAGTGATGATCATCCACAGGGTACACCACCTTAAAAATTTTTTCGATCTGGCCCATTTGGTCGCCGCT
CAGACCTTCATACGGGATGATGACATGGATGTCGATCTTCAGCCCATTTTCACCGCTCAGGACAATCCTT
TGGATCGGAGTTACGGACACCCCGAGATTCTGAAACAAACTGGACACACCTCCCTGTTCAAGGACTTGGT
CCAGGTTGTAGCCGGCTGTCTGTCGCCAGTCCCCAACGAAATCTTCGAGTGTGAAGACCATGGTGGATCC
CTAGCTCTAGAATCTTCTATGGAGGTCAAAACAGCGTGGATGGCGTCTCCAGGCGATCTGACGGTTCACT
AAACGAGCTCTGCTTATATAAACCTCCCACCGTACACGCCTACCGCCCATTTGCGTCAATGGGGCGGAGT
TGTTACGACATTTTGGAAAGTCCCGTTGATTTTGGTGCCAAAACAAACTCCCATTGACGTCAATGGGGTG
GAGACTTGGAAATCCCCGTGAGTCAAACCGCTATCCACGCCCATTGATGTACTGCCAAAACCGCATCACC
ATGGTAATAGCGATGACTAATACGTAGATGTACTGCCAAGTAGGAAAGTCCCATAAGGTC
